>Addgene plasmid #103201 | LSB-hsa-miR-1285-3p | depositor full sequence | sequence record 195451 | Full Sequence
AATTGAGGGGATAACGCAGGAAAGAACATGTGAGCAAAAGGCCAGCAAAAGGCCAGGAACCGTAAAAAGG
CCGCGTTGCTGGCGTTTTTCCATAGGCTCCGCCCCCCTGACGAGCATCACAAAAATCGACGCTCAAGTCA
GAGGTGGCGAAACCCGACAGGACTATAAAGATACCAGGCGTTTCCCCCTGGAAGCTCCCTCGTGCGCTCT
CCTGTTCCGACCCTGCCGCTTACCGGATACCTGTCCGCCTTTCTCCCTTCGGGAAGCGTGGCGCTTTCTC
ATAGCTCACGCTGTAGGTATCTCAGTTCGGTGTAGGTCGTTCGCTCCAAGCTGGGCTGTGTGCACGAACC
CCCCGTTCAGCCCGACCGCTGCGCCTTATCCGGTAACTATCGTCTTGAGTCCAACCCGGTAAGACACGAC
TTATCGCCACTGGCAGCAGCCACTGGTAACAGGATTAGCAGAGCGAGGTATGTAGGCGGTGCTACAGAGT
TCTTGAAGTGGTGGCCTAACTACGGCTACACTAGAAGAACAGTATTTGGTATCTGCGCTCTGCTGAAGCC
AGTTACCTTCGGAAAAAGAGTTGGTAGCTCTTGATCCGGCAAACAAACCACCGCTGGTAGCGGTGGTTTT
TTTGTTTGCAAGCAGCAGATTACGCGCAGAAAAAAAGGATCTCAAGAAGATCCTTTGATCTTTTCTACGG
GGTCTGACGCTCAGTGGAACGAAAACTCACGTTAAGGGATTTTGGTCATGAGATTATCAAAAAGGATCTT
CACCTAGATCCTTTTAAATTAAAAATGAAGTTTTAAATCAATCTAAAGTATATATGAGTAAACTTGGTCT
GACAGTTACCAATGCTTAATCAGTGAGGCACCTATCTCAGCGATCTGTCTATTTCGTTCATCCATAGTTG
CCTGACTCCCCGTCGTGTAGATAACTACGATACGGGAGGGCTTACCATCTGGCCCCAGTGCTGCAATGAT
ACCGCGAGAACCACGCTCACCGGCTCCAGATTTATCAGCAATAAACCAGCCAGCCGGAAGGGCCGAGCGC
AGAAGTGGTCCTGCAACTTTATCCGCCTCCATCCAGTCTATTAATTGTTGCCGGGAAGCTAGAGTAAGTA
GTTCGCCAGTTAATAGTTTGCGCAACGTTGTTGCCATTGCTACAGGCATCGTGGTGTCACGCTCGTCGTT
TGGTATGGCTTCATTCAGCTCCGGTTCCCAACGATCAAGGCGAGTTACATGATCCCCCATGTTGTGCAAA
AAAGCGGTTAGCTCCTTCGGTCCTCCGATCGTTGTCAGAAGTAAGTTGGCCGCAGTGTTATCACTCATGG
TTATGGCAGCACTGCATAATTCTCTTACTGTCATGCCATCCGTAAGATGCTTTTCTGTGACTGGTGAGTA
CTCAACCAAGTCATTCTGAGAATAGTGTATGCGGCGACCGAGTTGCTCTTGCCCGGCGTCAATACGGGAT
AATACCGCGCCACATAGCAGAACTTTAAAAGTGCTCATCATTGGAAAACGTTCTTCGGGGCGAAAACTCT
CAAGGATCTTACCGCTGTTGAGATCCAGTTCGATGTAACCCACTCGTGCACCCAACTGATCTTCAGCATC
TTTTACTTTCACCAGCGTTTCTGGGTGAGCAAAAACAGGAAGGCAAAATGCCGCAAAAAAGGGAATAAGG
GCGACACGGAAATGTTGAATACTCATACTCTTCCTTTTTCAATATTATTGAAGCATTTATCAGGGTTATT
GTCTCATGAGCGGATACATATTTGAATGTAGCTCCGAATTTCTCGAGGGCTTGTCGACGACGGCGGTCTC
CGTCGTCAGGATCATGAATTCGACCCGCCTGCCACCATGACCGAGTACAAGCCCACGGTGCGCCTCGCCA
CCCGCGACGACGTCCCCCGGGCCGTACGCACCCTCGCCGCCGCGTTCGCCGACTACCCCGCCACGCGCCA
CACCGTCGACCCGGACCGCCACATCGAGCGGGTCACCGAGCTGCAAGAACTCTTCCTCACGCGCGTCGGG
CTCGACATCGGCAAGGTGTGGGTCGCGGACGACGGCGCCGCGGTGGCGGTCTGGACCACGCCGGAGAGCG
TCGAAGCGGGGGCGGTGTTCGCCGAGATCGGCCCGCGCATGGCCGAGTTGAGCGGTTCCCGGCTGGCCGC
GCAGCAACAGATGGAAGGCCTCCTGGCGCCGCACCGGCCCAAGGAGCCCGCGTGGTTCCTGGCCACCGTC
GGCGTCTCGCCCGACCACCAGGGCAAGGGTCTGGGCAGCGCCGTCGTGCTCCCCGGAGTGGAGGCGGCCG
AGCGCGCCGGGGTGCCCGCCTTCCTGGAGACATCCGCGCCCCGCAACCTCCCCTTCTACGAGCGGCTCGG
CTTCACCGTCACCGCCGACGTCGAGGTGCCCGAAGGACCGCGCACCTGGTGCATGACCCGCAAGCCCGGT
GCCTGATACGCGTGAATTCACTCCTCAGGTGCAGGCTGCCTATCAGAAGGTGGTGGCTGGTGTGGCCAAT
GCCCTGGCTCACAAATACCACTGAGATCTTTTTCCCTCTGCCAAAAATTATGGGGACATCATGAAGCCCC
TTGAGCATCTGACTTCTGGCTAATAAAGGAAATTTATTTTCATTGCAATAGTGTGTTGGAATTTTTTGTG
TCTCTCACTCGGAAGGACATATGGGAGGGCAAATCATTTAAAACATCAGAATGAGTATTTGGTTTAGAGT
TTGGCAACATATGCCCATATGCTGGCTGCCATGAACAAAGGTTGGCTATAAAGAGGTCATCAGTATATGA
AACAGCCCCCTGCTGTCCATTCCTTATTCCATAGAAAAGCCTTGACTTGAGGTTAGATTTTTTTTATATT
TTGTTTTGTGTTATTTTTTTCTTTAACATCCCTAAAATTTTCCTTACATGTTTTACTAGCCAGATTTTTC
CTCCTCTCCTGACTACTCCCAGTCATAGCTGTCCCTCTTCTCTTATGGAGATCCCTCGACCTGCAGCCCA
AGCTTGAATTCTCTAGAATTACCCTGTTATCCCTATGCTTGGTTTACCGAGCTCTTATTGGTTTTCAAAC
TTCATTGACTGTGCCCAACGCGCCTGGGAGCTCACGGGGACAGCCCCCCCCCAAAGCCCCCAGGGATGTA
ATTACGTCCCTCCCCCGCTAGGGGGCAGCAGCGAGCCGCCCGGGGCTCCGCTCCGGTCCGGCGCTCCCCC
CGCATCCCCGAGCCGGCAGCGTGCGGGGACAGCCCGGGCACGGGGAAGGTGGCACGGGATCGCTTTCCTC
TGAACGCTTCTCGCTGCTCTTTGAGCCTGCAGACACCTGGGGGGATACGGGGAAAAAGCTAGGCTGAAAG
ACCGGTTCTTAGAATGACACGCGCCTGGGAGCTCACGGGGACAGCCCCCCCCCAAAGCCCCCAGGGATGT
AATTACGTCCCTCCCCCGCTAGGGGGCAGCAGCGAGCCGCCCGGGGCTCCGCTCCGGTCCGGCGCTCCCC
CCGCATCCCCGAGCCGGCAGCGTGCGGGGACAGCCCGGGCACGGGGAAGGTGGCACGGGATCGCTTTCCT
CTGAACGCTTCTCGCTGCTCTTTGAGCCTGCAGACACCTGGGGGGATACGGGGAAAAAGCTAACTTCTGA
GACGACAACTTTGTATAGAAAAGTTGGCTCCGAATTCGCCCTTGACAGCAGAGATCCAGTTTGGTTAATT
AATTGGCTCCGGTGCCCGTCAGTGGGCAGAGCGCACATCGCCCACAGTCCCCGAGAAGTTGTGGGGAGGG
GTCGGCAATTGAACCGGTGCCTAGAGAAGGTGGCGCGGGGTAAACTGGGAAAGTGATGTCGTGTACTGGC
TCCGCCTTTTTCCCGAGGGTGGGGGAGAACCGTATATAAGTGCAGTAGTCGCCGTGAACGTTCTTTTTCG
CAACGGGTTTGCCGCCAGAACACAGGTAAGTGCCGTGTGTGGTTCCCGCGGGCCTGGCCTCTTTACGGGT
TATGGCCCTTGCGTGCCTTGAATTACTTCCACCTGGCTGCAGTACGTGATTCTTGATCCCGAGCTTCGGG
TTGGAAGTGGGTGGGAGAGTTCGAGGCCTTGCGCTTAAGGAGCCCCTTCGCCTCGTGCTTGAGTTGAGGC
CTGGCCTGGGCGCTGGGGCCGCCGCGTGCGAATCTGGTGGCACCTTCGCGCCTGTCTCGCTGCTTTCGAT
AAGTCTCTAGCCATTTAAAATTTTTGATGACCTGCTGCGACGCTTTTTTTCTGGCAAGATAGTCTTGTAA
ATGCGGGCCAAGATCTGCACACTGGTATTTCGGTTTTTGGGGCCGCGGGCGGCGACGGGGCCCGTGCGTC
CCAGCGCACATGTTCGGCGAGGCGGGGCCTGCGAGCGCGGCCACCGAGAATCGGACGGGGGTAGTCTCAA
GCTGGCCGGCCTGCTCTGGTGCCTGGCCTCGCGCCGCCGTGTATCGCCCCGCCCTGGGCGGCAAGGCTGG
CCCGGTCGGCACCAGTTGCGTGAGCGGAAAGATGGCCGCTTCCCGGCCCTGCTGCAGGGAGCTCAAAATG
GAGGACGCGGCGCTCGGGAGAGCGGGCGGGTGAGTCACCCACACAAAGGAAAAGGGCCTTTCCGTCCTCA
GCCGTCGCTTCATGTGACTCCACGGAGTACCGGGCGCCGTCCAGGCACCTCGATTAGTTCTCGAGCTTTT
GGAGTACGTCGTCTTTAGGTTGGGGGGAGGGGTTTTATGCGATGGAGTTTCCCCACACTGAGTGGGTGGA
GACTGAAGTTAGGCCAGCTTGGCACTTGATGTAATTCTCCTTGGAATTTGCCCTTTTTGAGTTTGGATCT
TGGTTCATTCTCAAGCCTCAGACAGTGGTTCAAAGTTTTTTTCTTCCATTTCAGGTGTCGTGAGAAGGGC
GAATTCGACCCAAGTTTGTACAAAAAAGCAGGCTGGATCCAGGTGCCACCATGGTGAGCGAGCTGATTAA
GGAGAACATGCACATGAAGCTGTACATGGAGGGCACCGTGAACAACCACCACTTCAAGTGCACATCCGAG
GGCGAAGGCAAGCCCTACGAGGGCACCCAGACCATGAGAATCAAGGCGGTCGAGGGCGGCCCTCTCCCCT
TCGCCTTCGACATCCTGGCTACCAGCTTCATGTACGGCAGCAAAACCTTCATCAACCACACCCAGGGCAT
CCCCGACTTCTTTAAGCAGTCCTTCCCCGAGGGCTTCACATGGGAGAGAGTCACCACATACGAAGATGGG
GGCGTGCTGACCGCTACCCAGGACACCAGCCTCCAGGACGGCTGCCTCATCTACAACGTCAAGATCAGAG
GGGTGAACTTCCCATCCAACGGCCCTGTGATGCAGAAGAAAACACTCGGCTGGGAGGCCTCCACCGAGAC
ACTGTACCCCGCTGACGGCGGCCTGGAAGGCAGAGCCGACATGGCCCTGAAGCTCGTGGGCGGGGGCCAC
CTGATCTGCAACCTTAAGACCACATACAGATCCAAGAAACCCGCTAAGAACCTCAAGATGCCCGGCGTCT
ACTATGTGGACAGGAGACTGGAAAGAATCAAGGAGGCCGACAAAGAGACATACGTCGAGCAGCACGAGGT
GGCTGTGGCCAGATACTGCGACCTCCCTAGCAAACTGGGGCACAAACTTAATTGAGAATTCTACCACCCA
GCTTTCTTGTACAAAGTGGTACGTCTCAAGACCAGAGGTCTCTGCTTGAACTCTTACGTCTCACTTTGTT
GCCCAGAACGTCTCACTTTGTTGCCCAGAACGTCTCACTTTGTTGCCCAGAACGTCTCACTTTGTTGCCC
AGACAACCAGAAGAGACCTGTGCTTCACTCCTCAGGTGCAGGCTGCCTATCAGAAGGTGGTGGCTGGTGT
GGCCAATGCCCTGGCTCACAAATACCACTGAGATCTTTTTCCCTCTGCCAAAAATTATGGGGACATCATG
AAGCCCCTTGAGCATCTGACTTCTGGCTAATAAAGGAAATTTATTTTCATTGCAATAGTGTGTTGGAATT
TTTTGTGTCTCTCACTCGGAAGGACATATGGGAGGGCAAATCATTTAAAACATCAGAATGAGTATTTGGT
TTAGAGTTTGGCAACATATGCCCATATGCTGGCTGCCATGAACAAAGGTTGGCTATAAAGAGGTCATCAG
TATATGAAACAGCCCCCTGCTGTCCATTCCTTATTCCATAGAAAAGCCTTGACTTGAGGTTAGATTTTTT
TTATATTTTGTTTTGTGTTATTTTTTTCTTTAACATCCCTAAAATTTTCCTTACATGTTTTACTAGCCAG
ATTTTTCCTCCTCTCCTGACTACTCCCAGTCATAGCTGTCCCTCTTCTCTTATGGAGATCCCGAGCGGTG
CGTTTTTATGCTTGTAGTATTGTATAATGTTTTTAAGATCCAAGCTTCTGACCTCTTCTCTTCCTCCCAC
AGGGCCTCGAGACAATTGCATCGATGGTACCAGTGAAAGTCTGCAATGAATTCGAGTTGGCGCGCCTGTC
ATTCTAAATCTCTCTTTCAGCCTAAAGCTTTTTCCCCGTATCCCCCCAGGTGTCTGCAGGCTCAAAGAGC
AGCGAGAAGCGTTCAGAGGAAAGCGATCCCGTGCCACCTTCCCCGTGCCCGGGCTGTCCCCGCACGCTGC
CGGCTCGGGGATGCGGGGGGAGCGCCGGACCGGAGCGGAGCCCCGGGCGGCTCGCTGCTGCCCCCTAGCG
GGGGAGGGACGTAATTACATCCCTGGGGGCTTTGGGAGGGGGCTGTCCCCGTGAGCTCCCAGGCGCGCCT
GTCATTCTAAATCTCTCTTTCAGCCTAAAGCTTTTTCCCCGTATCCCCCCAGGTGTCTGCAGGCTCAAAG
AGCAGCGAGAAGCGTTCAGAGGAAAGCGATCCCGTGCCACCTTCCCCGTGCCCGGGCTGTCCCCGCACGC
TGCCGGCTCGGGGATGCGGGGGGAGCGCCGGACCGGAGCGGAGCCCCGGGCGGCTCGCTGCTGCCCCCTA
GCGGGGGAGGGACGTAATTACATCCCTGGGGGCTTTGGGGGGGGGCTGTCCCCGTGAGCTCCCAGGCGCG
CCAACTCGGTACCGTATCGATGTCGACGTTAACGCTAGTGATATCAACTTTGTATAGAAAAGTTGGCTCC
GAATTCGCCCTTGACAGCAGAGATCCAGTTTGGTTAATTAATTGGCTCCGGTGCCCGTCAGTGGGCAGAG
CGCACATCGCCCACAGTCCCCGAGAAGTTGTGGGGAGGGGTCGGCAATTGAACCGGTGCCTAGAGAAGGT
GGCGCGGGGTAAACTGGGAAAGTGATGTCGTGTACTGGCTCCGCCTTTTTCCCGAGGGTGGGGGAGAACC
GTATATAAGTGCAGTAGTCGCCGTGAACGTTCTTTTTCGCAACGGGTTTGCCGCCAGAACACAGGTAAGT
GCCGTGTGTGGTTCCCGCGGGCCTGGCCTCTTTACGGGTTATGGCCCTTGCGTGCCTTGAATTACTTCCA
CCTGGCTGCAGTACGTGATTCTTGATCCCGAGCTTCGGGTTGGAAGTGGGTGGGAGAGTTCGAGGCCTTG
CGCTTAAGGAGCCCCTTCGCCTCGTGCTTGAGTTGAGGCCTGGCCTGGGCGCTGGGGCCGCCGCGTGCGA
ATCTGGTGGCACCTTCGCGCCTGTCTCGCTGCTTTCGATAAGTCTCTAGCCATTTAAAATTTTTGATGAC
CTGCTGCGACGCTTTTTTTCTGGCAAGATAGTCTTGTAAATGCGGGCCAAGATCTGCACACTGGTATTTC
GGTTTTTGGGGCCGCGGGCGGCGACGGGGCCCGTGCGTCCCAGCGCACATGTTCGGCGAGGCGGGGCCTG
CGAGCGCGGCCACCGAGAATCGGACGGGGGTAGTCTCAAGCTGGCCGGCCTGCTCTGGTGCCTGGCCTCG
CGCCGCCGTGTATCGCCCCGCCCTGGGCGGCAAGGCTGGCCCGGTCGGCACCAGTTGCGTGAGCGGAAAG
ATGGCCGCTTCCCGGCCCTGCTGCAGGGAGCTCAAAATGGAGGACGCGGCGCTCGGGAGAGCGGGCGGGT
GAGTCACCCACACAAAGGAAAAGGGCCTTTCCGTCCTCAGCCGTCGCTTCATGTGACTCCACGGAGTACC
GGGCGCCGTCCAGGCACCTCGATTAGTTCTCGAGCTTTTGGAGTACGTCGTCTTTAGGTTGGGGGGAGGG
GTTTTATGCGATGGAGTTTCCCCACACTGAGTGGGTGGAGACTGAAGTTAGGCCAGCTTGGCACTTGATG
TAATTCTCCTTGGAATTTGCCCTTTTTGAGTTTGGATCTTGGTTCATTCTCAAGCCTCAGACAGTGGTTC
AAAGTTTTTTTCTTCCATTTCAGGTGTCGTGAGAAGGGCGAATTCGACCCAAGTTTGTACAAAAAAGCAG
GCTCGCCACCATGGTGAGCAAGGGCGAGGAGCTGTTCACCGGGGTGGTGCCCATCCTGGTCGAGCTGGAC
GGCGACGTAAACGGCCACAAGTTCAGCGTGAGGGGCGAGGGCGAGGGCGATGCCACCAACGGCAAGCTGA
CCCTGAAGTTCATCTGCACCACCGGCAAGCTGCCCGTGCCCTGGCCCACCCTCGTGACCACCCTGAGCCA
CGGCGTGCAGTGCTTCGCCCGCTACCCCGACCACATGAAGCAGCACGACTTCTTCAAGTCCGCCATGCCC
GAAGGCTACGTCCAGGAGCGCACCATCTTCTTCAAGGACGACGGCACCTACAAGACCCGCGCCGAGGTGA
AGTTCGAGGGCGACACCCTAGTGAACCGCATCGAGCTGAAGGGCGTCGACTTCAAGGAGGACGGCAACAT
CCTGGGGCACAAGCTGGAGTACAACTTCAACAGCCACAACATCTATATCATGGCCGTCAAGCAGAAGAAC
GGCATCAAGGTGAACTTCAAGATCCGCCACAACGTGGAGGACGGCAGCGTGCAGCTCGCCGACCACTACC
AGCAGAACACCCCCATCGGCGACGGCCCCGTGCTGCTGCCCGACAGCCACTACCTGAGCACCCAGTCCGT
GCTGAGCAAAGACCCCAACGAGAAGCGCGATCACATGGTCCTGCTGGAGTTCCGCACCGCCGCCGGGATC
ACTCTCGGCATGGACGAGCTGTACAAGTAATACCACCCAGCTTTCTTGTACAAAGTGGTACGCGTGAATT
CACTCCTCAGGTGCAGGCTGCCTATCAGAAGGTGGTGGCTGGTGTGGCCAATGCCCTGGCTCACAAATAC
CACTGAGATCTTTTTCCCTCTGCCAAAAATTATGGGGACATCATGAAGCCCCTTGAGCATCTGACTTCTG
GCTAATAAAGGAAATTTATTTTCATTGCAATAGTGTGTTGGAATTTTTTGTGTCTCTCACTCGGAAGGAC
ATATGGGAGGGCAAATCATTTAAAACATCAGAATGAGTATTTGGTTTAGAGTTTGGCAACATATGCCCAT
ATGCTGGCTGCCATGAACAAAGGTTGGCTATAAAGAGGTCATCAGTATATGAAACAGCCCCCTGCTGTCC
ATTCCTTATTCCATAGAAAAGCCTTGACTTGAGGTTAGATTTTTTTTATATTTTGTTTTGTGTTATTTTT
TTCTTTAACATCCCTAAAATTTTCCTTACATGTTTTACTAGCCAGATTTTTCCTCCTCTCCTGACTACTC
CCAGTCATAGCTGTCCCTCTTCTCTTATGGAGATCCCTCGACCTGCAGCCCAAGCTTGGCGTAATCATGG
TCATAGCTGTTTCCTGTGTGAAATTGTTATCCGCTCACAATTCCACACAACATACGAGCCGGAAGCATAA
AGTGTAAAGCCTGGGGTGCCTAATGAGTGAGCTAACTCACATTAATTGCGTTGCGCTCACTGCCCGCTTT
CCAGTCGGGAAACCTGTCGTGCCAGCGGATCGACAGTACTAAGCTTGGTCTAATACCCAATCTCTCGTCT
TATCCAGATGTTTTATACGCCTCTGGCCCGTGTCTCAAAATCTCTGATGTTACATTGCACAAGATAAAAT
AATATCATCATGAACAATAAAACTGTCTGCTTACATAAACAGTAATACAAGGGGTGTTATGAGCCATATT
CAACGGGAAACGTCGAGGCCGCGATTAAATTCCAACATGGATGCTGATTTATATGGGTATAAATGGGCTC
GCGATAATGTCGGGCAATCAGGTGCGACAATCTATCGCTTGTATGGGAAGCCCGATGCGCCAGAGTTGTT
TCTGAAACATGGCAAAGGTAGCGTTGCCAATGATGTTACAGATGAGATGGTCAGACTAAACTGGCTGACG
GAATTTATGCCTCTTCCGACCATCAAGCATTTTATCCGTACTCCTGATGATGCATGGTTACTCACCACTG
CGATCCCCGGAAAAACAGCATTCCAGGTATTAGAAGAATATCCTGATTCAGGTGAAAATATTGTTGATGC
GCTGGCAGTGTTCCTGCGCCGGTTGCATTCGATTCCTGTTTGTAATTGTCCTTTTAACAGCGATCGCGTA
TTTCGTCTCGCTCAGGCGCAATCACGAATGAATAACGGTTTGGTTGATGCGAGTGATTTTGATGACGAGC
GTAATGGCTGGCCTGTTGAACAAGTCTGGAAAGAAATGCATAAACTTTTGCCATTCTCACCGGATTCAGT
CGTCACTCATGGTGATTTCTCACTTGATAACCTTATTTTTGACGAGGGGAAATTAATAGGTTGTATTGAT
GTTGGACGAGTCGGAATCGCAGACCGATACCAGGATCTTGCCATCCTATGGAACTGCCTCGGTGAGTTTT
CTCCTTCATTACAGAAACGGCTTTTTCAAAAATATGGTATTGATAATCCTGATATGAATAAATTGCAGTT
TCATTTGATGCTCGATGAGTTTTTCTAATCAGAATTGGTTAATTGGTTGTAACACTGGCAGAGCATTACG
CTGACTTGACGGGACGGCGCAAGCTCATGACCAAAATCCCTTAACGTGAGTTACGCGTCGTTCCACTGAG
CGTCAGAGGTATCACTAGTATTACAGAGGTAAGTTATAACAGTCGCCTAACCC
Features (pLannotate 1.2.2; 28 found; start..end, strand, type, name):
     87..675     -  rep_origin     ori: high-copy-number ColE1/pMB1/pBR322/pUC origin of replication
    846..1706    -  CDS            AmpR: β-lactamase; bla; confers resistance to ampicillin, carbenicillin, and related antibiotics
   1707..1778    -  promoter       AmpR promoter: bla
   1857..2456    +  CDS            PuroR: puromycin N-acetyltransferase; pac from Streptomyces alboniger; confers resistance to puromycin
   2461..2541    +  CDS            HBB (fragment): HBB_PONPY - Experimental evidence at transcript level: Swiss-Prot protein existence level 2. Involved in oxygen transport from the lung to the various peripheral tissues. From Pongo pygmaeus (Bornean orangutan).
   2612..2667    +  polyA_signal   β-globin poly(A) signal: rabbit β-globin polyadenylation signal (Gil and Proudfoot, 1987)
   3646..3666    +  protein_bind   attB4: mutant version of attB; core recombination site for the Gateway® BP reaction BP Clonase™
   3734..3945    +  promoter       EF-1α core promoter: core promoter for human elongation factor EF-1α
   3946..4884    +  intron         EF-1α intron A: intron upstream of the start codon of human EF-1α
   4911..4931    +  protein_bind   attB1: mutant version of attB; core recombination site for the Gateway® BP reaction BP Clonase™
   4951..5646    +  CDS            mKate2: mKate2 is a basic (constitutively fluorescent) red fluorescent protein published in 2009, derived from Entacmaea quadricolor. It is reported to be a rapidly-maturing monomer with moderate acid sensitivity.
   5666..5690    -  protein_bind   attB2: mutant version of attB; recombination site for the Gateway® BP reaction BP Clonase™
   5834..5908    +  CDS            HBB (fragment): HBB_PONPY - Experimental evidence at transcript level: Swiss-Prot protein existence level 2. Involved in oxygen transport from the lung to the various peripheral tissues. From Pongo pygmaeus (Bornean orangutan).
   5979..6034    +  polyA_signal   β-globin poly(A) signal: rabbit β-globin polyadenylation signal (Gil and Proudfoot, 1987)
   6418..6443    +  misc_feature   SA: splice acceptor site
   7115..7135    +  protein_bind   attB4: mutant version of attB; core recombination site for the Gateway® BP reaction BP Clonase™
   7203..7414    +  promoter       EF-1α core promoter: core promoter for human elongation factor EF-1α
   7415..8353    +  intron         EF-1α intron A: intron upstream of the start codon of human EF-1α
   8380..8400    +  protein_bind   attB1: mutant version of attB; core recombination site for the Gateway® BP reaction BP Clonase™
   8411..9127    +  CDS            EBFP2: EBFP2 is a basic (constitutively fluorescent) blue fluorescent protein published in 2007, derived from Aequorea victoria. It is reported to be a rapidly-maturing monomer with moderate acid sensitivity.
   9135..9159    -  protein_bind   attB2: mutant version of attB; recombination site for the Gateway® BP reaction BP Clonase™
   9163..9243    +  CDS            HBB (fragment): HBB_PONPY - Experimental evidence at transcript level: Swiss-Prot protein existence level 2. Involved in oxygen transport from the lung to the various peripheral tissues. From Pongo pygmaeus (Bornean orangutan).
   9314..9369    +  polyA_signal   β-globin poly(A) signal: rabbit β-globin polyadenylation signal (Gil and Proudfoot, 1987)
   9752..9774    -  protein_bind   lac operator (fragment): The lac repressor binds to the lac operator to inhibit transcription in E. coli. This inhibition can be relieved by adding lactose or isopropyl-β-D-thiogalactopyranoside (IPTG). lac repressor encoded by lacI
   9778..9808    -  promoter       lac promoter: promoter for the E. coli lac operon
   9823..9844    -  protein_bind   CAP binding site: CAP binding activates transcription in the presence of cAMP. E. coli catabolite activator protein
   9857..9896    -  CDS            lacI (fragment): lac repressor; lacI; The lac repressor binds to the lac operator to inhibit transcription in E. coli. This inhibition can be relieved by adding lactose or isopropyl-β-D-thiogalactopyranoside (IPTG).
  10069..10878   +  CDS            KanR: aminoglycoside phosphotransferase; aph(3')-Ia; confers resistance to kanamycin in bacteria or G418 (Geneticin®) in eukaryotes
