[The description below was written by a language model from this plasmid's Addgene catalogue record and pLannotate feature annotations shown in this document.]
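Description:
LSB-hsa-miR-1285-3p is a mammalian expression and synthetic-biology plasmid built on the Low Sensor Backbone (LSB), designed to report the activity of the human microRNA hsa-miR-1285-3p by fluorescence. It is about 11 kb and replicates in E. coli from a high-copy ColE1/pUC-type origin. It carries both a β-lactamase gene (ampicillin) and an aph(3')-Ia gene (kanamycin), and the record lists the two antibiotics together for bacterial selection. A small lac promoter/operator remnant is also annotated and appears to be backbone carry-over.

The payload consists of two parallel transcription units, each driven by the human EF-1α core promoter with its intron A and terminated by a rabbit β-globin polyadenylation signal. Each unit is flanked by attB4, attB1 and attB2 Gateway recombination scars left from assembly. One unit encodes the red fluorescent protein mKate2 and, per the catalogue entry, carries the hsa-miR-1285-3p target in its 3' UTR. The target itself is not annotated in the feature table, but it would fall in the gap between the mKate2 cassette and its poly(A) region. The other unit encodes EBFP2 without a target and serves as an internal normaliser. When the miRNA is active in transfected cells, mKate2 output falls relative to EBFP2, giving a ratiometric readout of miRNA activity.

A puromycin N-acetyltransferase gene with its own β-globin poly(A) signal is present for selection in mammalian cells, although no promoter for it is annotated. The depositor notes that the repeated poly(A) elements make the plasmid inherently unstable. The depositor also reports small insertions flanking the puromycin coding region in the physical plasmid relative to the deposited sequence, said not to affect puromycin selection.
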