Addgene plasmid #103201: LSB-hsa-miR-1285-3p
Purpose: Used to sense miRNA activity using fluorescence based tools. hsa-miR-1285-3p target in 3' UTR of of mKate. miRNA activity can be measured by the repression of mKate2 relative to EBFP2 fluorescent proteins . Plasmid is inherently unstable; please see Depositor Comments
Depositing lab: Ron Weiss. Depositing organization: Massachusetts Institute of Technology. Publication: A mixed antagonistic/synergistic miRNA repression model enables accurate predictions of multi-input miRNA sensor activity. Gam JJ, Babb J, Weiss R. Nat Commun. 2018 Jun 22;9(1):2430. doi: 10.1038/s41467-018-04575-0. PubMed 29934631.
Backbone
  Vector backbone: Low Sensor Backbone (LSB)
  Vector type: Mammalian Expression, Synthetic Biology
Growth in bacteria
  Bacterial resistance: Ampicillin and Kanamycin, 100 & 50 μg/mL
  Growth temperature: 30°C
  Growth strain: NEB Stable
  Copy number: High Copy
Gene/Insert
  Gene/Insert name: hsa-miR-1285-3p target
  Species: H. sapiens (human)
  Promoter: EF-1a
  Cloning method: Gibson Cloning
Terms and licenses: Academic/Nonprofit Terms; Industry Terms: Not Available to Industry
Depositor comments: Please note that this plasmid is inherently unstable due to a repeating poly A element. We recommend performing a diagnostic digest on multiple colonies upon receipt. The depositors would like to note the presence of several discrepancies between the depositor sequence and physical plasmid sequence. In particular, the sequences upstream and downstream of the puromycin coding region have 10 bp insertions which do not affect the ability to perform puromycin selection. The sequences for those regions within the physical plasmids are as follows: Upstream of Puro: GAATTCGACCGCCTGTCTCAAGGTGCCACC; Downstream of Puro: GCTTTGAGACTACGCGTGAATTCACTCCTC.
How to cite: LSB-hsa-miR-1285-3p was a gift from Ron Weiss (Addgene plasmid # 103201 ; http://n2t.net/addgene:103201 ; RRID:Addgene_103201)
