>Addgene plasmid #103201 | LSB-hsa-miR-1285-3p | depositor partial sequence | sequence record 195452 | hsa-miR-1285-3p target
ACGTCTCACTTTGTTGCCCAGA
