>Addgene plasmid #103201 | LSB-hsa-miR-1285-3p | addgene partial sequence | sequence record 254732 | mKate2-F 5'-ACCCGCTAAGAACCTCAAGA-3'
ACAAAGAGACATACGTCGAGCAGCACGAGGTGGCTGTGGCCAGATACTGCGACCTCCCTAGCAAACTGGG
GCACAAACTTAATTGAGAATTCTACCACCCAGCTTTCTTGTACAAAGTGGTACGTCTCAAGACCAGAGGT
CTCTGCTTGAACTCTTACGTCTCACTTTGTTGCCCAGAACGTCTCACTTTGTTGCCCAGAACGTCTCACT
TTGTTGCCCAGAACGTCTCACTTTGTTGCCCAGACAACCAGAAGAGACCTGTGCTTCACTCCTCAGGTGC
AGGCTGCCTATCAGAAGGTGGTGGCTGGTGTGGCCAATGCCCTGGCTCACAAATACCACTGAGATCTTTT
TCCCTCTGCCAAAAATTATGGGGACATCATGAAGCCCCTTGAGCATCTGACTTCTGGCTAATAAAGGAAA
TTTATTTTCATTGCAATAGTGTGTTGGAATTTTTTGTGTCTCTCACTCGGAAGGACATATGGGAGGGCAA
ATCATTTAAAACATCAGAATGAGTATTTGGTTTAGAGTTTGGCAACATATGCCCATATGCTGGCTGCCAT
GAACAAAGGTTGGCTATAAAGAGGTCATCAGTATATGAAACAGCCCCCTGCTGTCCATTCCTTATTC
